Addgene plasmid #25497: TPMT
Purpose: Bacterial expression for structure determination; may not be full ORF
Depositing lab: Cheryl Arrowsmith. Depositing organization: University of Toronto.
Backbone
  Vector backbone: pET28a-LIC
  Backbone manufacturer: SGC
  Backbone size w/o insert (bp): 7328
  Vector type: Bacterial Expression
Growth in bacteria
  Bacterial resistance: Kanamycin, 50 μg/mL
  Growth temperature: 37°C
  Growth strain: DH5alpha
  Copy number: Low Copy
Gene/Insert
  Gene/Insert name: TPMT (alt names: PDB: 2BZG; Thiopurine Methyltransferase; TPMT)
  Species: H. sapiens (human)
  Insert size (bp): 690
  Entrez Gene: TPMT (a.k.a. TPMTD)
  Tag / fusion protein: His (N terminal on insert)
  Cloning method: Restriction Enzyme
  Sequencing primers: 5′ T7; 3′ T7-term
Terms and licenses: Academic/Nonprofit Terms; Industry Terms: Not Available to Industry
Depositor comments: PDB: 2BZG http://www.thesgc.org/structures/2BZG/
How to cite: TPMT was a gift from Cheryl Arrowsmith (Addgene plasmid # 25497 ; http://n2t.net/addgene:25497 ; RRID:Addgene_25497)
