[The description below was written by a language model from this plasmid's Addgene catalogue record.]
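Description:
TPMT is a bacterial expression plasmid carrying a human thiopurine methyltransferase (TPMT) coding fragment in the pET28a-LIC backbone, a derivative of the pET28a system adapted by a structural genomics group for ligation-independent cloning, although the record lists the cloning method for this entry as restriction enzyme. The backbone is recorded as 7328 bp without insert. The plasmid is selected with kanamycin, is listed as low copy, and is maintained in a standard cloning strain of E. coli. No feature table is provided, so the origin of replication and the promoter are not explicitly stated. The use of T7 and T7-terminator sequencing primers is consistent with the T7 promoter/terminator expression cassette typical of pET vectors, which needs a host supplying T7 RNA polymerase for protein production.

The insert is 690 bp and is fused to an N-terminal His tag, which allows the recombinant protein to be purified by immobilised metal affinity chromatography. The record cautions that the insert may not be the full open reading frame, as expected for constructs whose boundaries were chosen to give a soluble, crystallisable domain rather than the complete native protein. The stated purpose is bacterial expression for structure determination, and the depositor links the construct to a deposited crystal structure of human TPMT. TPMT is the enzyme that methylates thiopurine compounds. The plasmid is therefore suited to producing purified recombinant protein for crystallography and potentially for related biochemical or biophysical studies, with the caveat that the exact residue boundaries are not given in the record.
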