>Addgene plasmid #25497 | TPMT | depositor partial sequence | sequence record 11901 | Author sequence
ACTGAGGTACAGAAAAACCAAGTACTAACTCTGGAAGAATGGCAAGACAAGTGGGTGAACGGCAAGACTG
CTTTTCATCAGGAACAAGGACATCAGCTATTAAAGAAGCATTTAGATACTTTCCTTAAAGGCAAGAGTGG
ACTGAGGGTATTTTTTCCTCTTTGCGGAAAAGCGGTTGAGATGAAATGGTTTGCAGACCGGGGACACAGT
GTAGTTGGTGTGGAAATCAGTGAACTTGGGATACAAGAATTTTTTACAGAGCAGAATCTTTCTTACTCAG
AAGAACCAATCACCGAAATTCCTGGAACCAAAGTATTTAAGAGTTCTTCGGGGAACATTTCATTGTACTG
TTGCAGTATTTTTGATCTTCCCAGGACAAATATTGGCAAATTTGACATGATTTGGGATAGAGGAGCATTA
GTTGCCATTAATCCAGGTGATCGCAAATGCTATGCAGATACAATGTTTTCCCTCCTGGGAAAGAAGTTTC
AGTATCTCCTGTGTGTTCTTTCTTATGATCCAACTAAACATCCAGGTCCACCATTTTATGTTCCACATGC
TGAAATTGAAAGGTTGTTTGGTAAAATATGCAATATACGTTGTCTTGAGAAGGTTGATGCTTTTGAAGAA
CGACATAAAAGTTGGGGAATTGACTGTCTTTTTGAAAAGTTATATCTACTTACAGAAAAG
