>Addgene plasmid #25497 | TPMT | addgene partial sequence | sequence record 31478 | 25497 with T7
GAATATTTTGTTTACTTTAGAAGGAGATATACCATGGGCAGCAGCCATCATCATCATCATCACAGCAGCG
GCCTGGTTCCGCGTGGTAGTACTGAGGTACAGAAAAACCAAGTACTAACTCTGGAAGAATGGCAAGACAA
GTGGGTGAACGGCAAGACTGCTTTTCATCAGGAACAAGGACATCAGCTATTAAAGAAGCATTTAGATACT
TTCCTTAAAGGCAAGAGTGGACTGAGGGTATTTTTTCCTCTTTGCGGAAAAGCGGTTGAGATGAAATGGT
TTGCAGACCGGGGACACAGTGTAGTTGGTGTGGAAATCAGTGAACTTGGGATACAAGAATTTTTTACAGA
GCAGAATCTTTCTTACTCAGAAGAACCAATCACCGAAATTCCTGGAACCAAAGTATTTAAGAGTTCTTCG
GGGAACATTTCATTGTACTGTTGCAGTATTTTTGATCTTCCCAGGACAAATATTGGCAAATTTGACATGA
TTTGGGATAGAGGAGCATTAGTTGCCATTAATCCAGGTGATCGCAAATGCTATGCAGATACAATGTTTTC
CCTCCTGGGAAAGAAGTTTCAGTATCTCCTGTGTGTTCTTTCTTATGATCCAACTAAACATCCAGGTCCA
CCATTTTATGTTCCACATGCTGAAATTGAAAGGTTGTTTGGTAAAATATGCAATATACGTTGTCTTGAGA
AGGTTGATGCTTTTGAAGAACGACATAAAAGTTGGGGAATTGACTGTCTTTTTGAAAAGTTATATCTACT
TACAGAAAAGTGATGACGAAGCTTGCGGCCGCACTCGAGCACCACCACCACCACCACTGAGATCCGGCTG
CTAACAAAGCCCGAAAGGAAGCTGAGTTGGCTGCTGCCACCGCTGAGCAATAACTAGCATA
